Addgene plasmid #59852: pJK_proK3_eGFP
Purpose: Constitutively expresses eGFP with proK3 promoter
Depositing lab: Timothy Whitehead. Depositing organization: Michigan State University. Publication: The Interrelationship between Promoter Strength, Gene Expression, and Growth Rate. Bienick MS, Young KW, Klesmith JR, Detwiler EE, Tomek KJ, Whitehead TA. PLoS One. 2014 Oct 6;9(10):e109105. doi: 10.1371/journal.pone.0109105. eCollection 2014. PubMed 25286161.
Backbone
  Vector backbone: pET-29b(+)
  Backbone manufacturer: Novagen
  Backbone size w/o insert (bp): 3582
  Total vector size (bp): 4296
  Modifications to backbone: Deletion of lacI, lacO, and T7 promoter by cloning proB in-between BglI and XbaI. Removal of the kanamycin resistance gene and insertion of the beta-lactamase (AmpR) gene from pET-22b.
  Vector type: Bacterial Expression
Growth in bacteria
  Bacterial resistance: Ampicillin, 100 μg/mL
  Growth temperature: 37°C
  Growth strain: XL1 Blue
  Copy number: High Copy
Gene/Insert
  Gene/Insert name: Enhanced Green Fluorescent Protein (alt names: eGFP; BBa_E0040; GFPmut3)
  Species: Aequorea victoria
  Insert size (bp): 714
  Mutation: S2R,S65G,S72A
  Promoter: proK3
  Tag / fusion protein: 6x-His (C terminal on backbone)
  Cloning method: Restriction Enzyme; 5′ cloning site BglI (not destroyed); 3′ cloning site XbaI (not destroyed)
  Sequencing primers: 5′ GGTGATTCATTCTGCTAA; 3′ T7 Term
Terms and licenses: Academic/Nonprofit Terms; Industry Terms: Not Available to Industry
How to cite: pJK_proK3_eGFP was a gift from Timothy Whitehead (Addgene plasmid # 59852 ; http://n2t.net/addgene:59852 ; RRID:Addgene_59852)
