[The description below was written by a language model from this plasmid's Addgene catalogue record and pLannotate feature annotations shown in this document.]
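Description:
pJK_proK3_eGFP is a 4,296 bp bacterial expression plasmid built on a heavily modified pET-29b(+) backbone and designed to express eGFP constitutively in E. coli. According to the record, the lacI gene, lac operator and T7 promoter of the parent vector were removed when a constitutive promoter cassette was cloned between the BglI and XbaI sites, so expression no longer depends on T7 RNA polymerase or IPTG induction. The kanamycin resistance gene was also replaced with the β-lactamase (AmpR) gene from pET-22b, giving ampicillin selection. The plasmid replicates from a ColE1/pBR322-type origin. The bom region and the rop gene are still annotated, although the catalogue lists the plasmid as high copy. An f1 origin is also present, which allows single-stranded DNA production.

The payload is a 714 bp GFP coding sequence from Aequorea victoria carrying the S2R, S65G and S72A substitutions, with GFPmut3 and BBa_E0040 given as alternative names. It is driven by the proK3 promoter, which the automated annotation did not detect but which presumably lies in the unannotated stretch upstream of the ribosome binding site. Translation starts from the efficient phage T7 gene 10 RBS, and the reading frame continues into a backbone-encoded C-terminal 6xHis tag, followed by the T7 terminator. The annotation tool labels the reporter ORF as "hfriFP" and the tag as a 9xHis fragment. These appear to be database best-match artefacts for the eGFP and 6xHis described in the catalogue entry, and the short "SET1" and "YPB1_ECOLX" hits are likely residual backbone sequence.

The associated publication concerns the relationship between promoter strength, gene expression and growth rate, so the construct most likely serves as a fluorescent readout of proK3 promoter activity.
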