Features (pLannotate 1.2.2; 12 found; start..end, strand, type, name):
     12..467     +  rep_origin     f1 ori (sequence partly withheld): f1 bacteriophage origin of replication; arrow indicates direction of (+) strand synthesis
    494..551     +  promoter       AmpR promoter (fragment): bla
    560..1420    -  CDS            AmpR: β-lactamase; bla; confers resistance to ampicillin, carbenicillin, and related antibiotics
   1542..2130    +  rep_origin     ori: high-copy-number ColE1/pMB1/pBR322/pUC origin of replication
   2316..2458    -  misc_feature   bom: basis of mobility region from pBR322
   2560..2751    -  CDS            rop: Rop protein, which maintains plasmids at low copy number; rop
   2768..3148    +  CDS            YPB1_ECOLX: Protein predicted: Swiss-Prot protein existence level 4. From Escherichia coli.
   3390..3412    +  RBS            RBS: efficient ribosome binding site from bacteriophage T7 gene 10 (Olins and Rangwala, 1989)
   3420..4133    +  CDS            hfriFP: hfriFP is a fluorescent protein published in 2013, derived from Herbaspirillum frisingense.
   4140..4157    +  CDS            9xHis (fragment): 9xHis affinity tag
   4167..4216    +  CDS            SET1 (fragment): solubility-enhancement tag derived from T7 phage gene 10B
   4224..4271    +  terminator     T7 terminator: transcription terminator for bacteriophage T7 RNA polymerase
>Addgene plasmid #59852 | pJK_proK3_eGFP | depositor full sequence | sequence record 95486 | pJK_proK3_eGFP sequence 4296 bps
TGGCGAATGGG
[124 nt withheld, positions 12-135]
C
[91 nt withheld, positions 137-227]
A
[49 nt withheld, positions 229-277]
CCTTTGACGTTGGAGTCCACGTTCTTT
[37 nt withheld, positions 305-341]
ACCCTATCTCGGTCTATTCTTTTGATTTATAAGGGATTTTGCCGATTTCGGCCTATTGGTTAAAAAATGA
GCTGATTTAACAAAAATTTAACGCGAATTTTAACAAAATATTAACGTTTACAATTTCAGGTGGCACTTTT
CGGGGAAATGTGCGCGGAACCCCTATTTGTTTATTTTTCTAAATACATTCAAATATGTATCCGCTCATGA
ATTAATTCTTACCAATGCTTAATCAGTGAGGCACCTATCTCAGCGATCTGTCTATTTCGTTCATCCATAG
TTGCCTGACTCCCCGTCGTGTAGATAACTACGATACGGGAGGGCTTACCATCTGGCCCCAGTGCTGCAAT
GATACCGCGAGACCCACGCTCACCGGCTCCAGATTTATCAGCAATAAACCAGCCAGCCGGAAGGGCCGAG
CGCAGAAGTGGTCCTGCAACTTTATCCGCCTCCATCCAGTCTATTAATTGTTGCCGGGAAGCTAGAGTAA
GTAGTTCGCCAGTTAATAGTTTGCGCAACGTTGTTGCCATTGCTGCAGGCATCGTGGTGTCACGCTCGTC
GTTTGGTATGGCTTCATTCAGCTCCGGTTCCCAACGATCAAGGCGAGTTACATGATCCCCCATGTTGTGC
AAAAAAGCGGTTAGCTCCTTCGGTCCTCCGATCGTTGTCAGAAGTAAGTTGGCCGCAGTGTTATCACTCA
TGGTTATGGCAGCACTGCATAATTCTCTTACTGTCATGCCATCCGTAAGATGCTTTTCTGTGACTGGTGA
GTACTCAACCAAGTCATTCTGAGAATAGTGTATGCGGCGACCGAGTTGCTCTTGCCCGGCGTCAATACGG
GATAATACCGCGCCACATAGCAGAACTTTAAAAGTGCTCATCATTGGAAAACGTTCTTCGGGGCGAAAAC
TCTCAAGGATCTTACCGCTGTTGAGATCCAGTTCGATGTAACCCACTCGTGCACCCAACTGATCTTCAGC
ATCTTTTACTTTCACCAGCGTTTCTGGGTGAGCAAAAACAGGAAGGCAAAATGCCGCAAAAAAGGGAATA
AGGGCGACACGGAAATGTTGAATACTCATAACACCCCTTGTATTACTGTTTATGTAAGCAGACAGTTTTA
TTGTTCATGACCAAAATCCCTTAACGTGAGTTTTCGTTCCACTGAGCGTCAGACCCCGTAGAAAAGATCA
AAGGATCTTCTTGAGATCCTTTTTTTCTGCGCGTAATCTGCTGCTTGCAAACAAAAAAACCACCGCTACC
AGCGGTGGTTTGTTTGCCGGATCAAGAGCTACCAACTCTTTTTCCGAAGGTAACTGGCTTCAGCAGAGCG
CAGATACCAAATACTGTCCTTCTAGTGTAGCCGTAGTTAGGCCACCACTTCAAGAACTCTGTAGCACCGC
CTACATACCTCGCTCTGCTAATCCTGTTACCAGTGGCTGCTGCCAGTGGCGATAAGTCGTGTCTTACCGG
GTTGGACTCAAGACGATAGTTACCGGATAAGGCGCAGCGGTCGGGCTGAACGGGGGGTTCGTGCACACAG
CCCAGCTTGGAGCGAACGACCTACACCGAACTGAGATACCTACAGCGTGAGCTATGAGAAAGCGCCACGC
TTCCCGAAGGGAGAAAGGCGGACAGGTATCCGGTAAGCGGCAGGGTCGGAACAGGAGAGCGCACGAGGGA
GCTTCCAGGGGGAAACGCCTGGTATCTTTATAGTCCTGTCGGGTTTCGCCACCTCTGACTTGAGCGTCGA
TTTTTGTGATGCTCGTCAGGGGGGCGGAGCCTATGGAAAAACGCCAGCAACGCGGCCTTTTTACGGTTCC
TGGCCTTTTGCTGGCCTTTTGCTCACATGTTCTTTCCTGCGTTATCCCCTGATTCTGTGGATAACCGTAT
TACCGCCTTTGAGTGAGCTGATACCGCTCGCCGCAGCCGAACGACCGAGCGCAGCGAGTCAGTGAGCGAG
GAAGCGGAAGAGCGCCTGATGCGGTATTTTCTCCTTACGCATCTGTGCGGTATTTCACACCGCATATATG
GTGCACTCTCAGTACAATCTGCTCTGATGCCGCATAGTTAAGCCAGTATACACTCCGCTATCGCTACGTG
ACTGGGTCATGGCTGCGCCCCGACACCCGCCAACACCCGCTGACGCGCCCTGACGGGCTTGTCTGCTCCC
GGCATCCGCTTACAGACAAGCTGTGACCGTCTCCGGGAGCTGCATGTGTCAGAGGTTTTCACCGTCATCA
CCGAAACGCGCGAGGCAGCTGCGGTAAAGCTCATCAGCGTGGTCGTGAAGCGATTCACAGATGTCTGCCT
GTTCATCCGCGTCCAGCTCGTTGAGTTTCTCCAGAAGCGTTAATGTCTGGCTTCTGATAAAGCGGGCCAT
GTTAAGGGCGGTTTTTTCCTGTTTGGTCACTGATGCCTCCGTGTAAGGGGGATTTCTGTTCATGGGGGTA
ATGATACCGATGAAACGAGAGAGGATGCTCACGATACGGGTTACTGATGATGAACATGCCCGGTTACTGG
AACGTTGTGAGGGTAAACAACTGGCGGTATGGATGCGGCGGGACCAGAGAAAAATCACTCAGGGTCAATG
CCAGCGCTTCGTTAATACAGATGTAGGTGTTCCACAGGGTAGCCAGCAGCATCCTGCGATGCAGATCCGG
AACATAATGGTGCAGGGCGCTGACTTCCGCGTTTCCAGACTTTACGAAACACGGAAACCGAAGACCATTC
ATGTTGTTGCTCAGGTCGCAGACGTTTTGCAGCAGCAGTCGCTTCACGTTCGCTCGCGTATCGGTGATTC
ATTCTGCTAACCAGTAAGGCAACCCCGCCAGCCTAGCCGGGTCCTCAACGACAGGAGCACGATCATGCGC
ACCCGTGGGGCCGCCATGCCGGCCACAGCTAACACCACGTCGTCCCTATCTGCTGCCCTAGGTCTATGAG
TGGTTGCTGGATAACTTTACGGGCATGCATAAGGCTCGTAGAATATATTCAGGGAGACCACAACGGTTTC
CCTCTACAAATAATTTTGTTTAACTTTCTAGAAATAATTTTGTTTAACTTTAAGAAGGAGATATACATAT
GCGTAAAGGAGAAGAACTTTTCACTGGAGTTGTCCCAATTCTTGTTGAATTAGATGGTGATGTTAATGGG
CACAAATTTTCTGTCAGTGGAGAGGGTGAAGGTGATGCAACATACGGAAAACTTACCCTTAAATTTATTT
GCACTACTGGAAAACTACCTGTTCCATGGCCAACACTTGTCACTACTTTCGGTTATGGTGTTCAATGCTT
TGCGAGATACCCAGATCATATGAAACAGCATGACTTTTTCAAGAGTGCCATGCCCGAAGGTTATGTACAG
GAAAGAACTATATTTTTCAAAGATGACGGGAACTACAAGACACGTGCTGAAGTCAAGTTTGAAGGTGATA
CCCTTGTTAATAGAATCGAGTTAAAAGGTATTGATTTTAAAGAAGATGGAAACATTCTTGGACACAAATT
GGAATACAACTATAACTCACACAATGTATACATCATGGCAGACAAACAAAAGAATGGAATCAAAGTTAAC
TTCAAAATTAGACACAACATTGAAGATGGAAGCGTTCAACTAGCAGACCATTATCAACAAAATACTCCAA
TTGGCGATGGCCCTGTCCTTTTACCAGACAACCATTACCTGTCCACACAATCTGCCCTTTCGAAAGATCC
CAACGAAAAGAGAGACCACATGGTCCTTCTTGAGTTTGTAACAGCTGCTGGGATTACACATGGCATGGAT
GAACTATACAAACTCGAGCACCACCACCACCACCACTGAGATCCGGCTGCTAACAAAGCCCGAAAGGAAG
CTGAGTTGGCTGCTGCCACCGCTGAGCAATAACTAGCATAACCCCTTGGGGCCTCTAAACGGGTCTTGAG
GGGTTTTTTGCTGAAAGGAGGAACTATATCCGGAT
