>Addgene plasmid #59852 | pJK_proK3_eGFP | addgene partial sequence | sequence record 97617 | pJFRC-F 5'-ATAATGGTGCAGGGCGCTGAC-3'
AACCGAAGACCATTCATGTTGTTGCTCAGGTCGCAGACGTTTTGCAGCAGCAGTCGCTTCACGTTCGCTC
GCGTATCGGTGATTCATTCTGCTAACCAGTAAGGCAACCCCGCCAGCCTAGCCGGGTCCTCAACGACAGG
AGCACGATCATGCGCACCCGTGGGGCCGCCATGCCGGCCACAGCTAACACCACGTCGTCCCTATCTGCTG
CCCTAGGTCTATGAGTGGTTGCTGGATAACTTTACGGGCATGCATAAGGCTCGTAGAATATATTCAGGGA
GACCACAACGGTTTCCCTCTACAAATAATTTTGTTTAACTTTCTAGAAATAATTTTGTTTAACTTTAAGA
AGGAGATATACATATGCGTAAAGGAGAAGAACTTTTCACTGGAGTTGTCCCAATTCTTGTTGAATTAGAT
GGTGATGTTAATGGGCACAAATTTTCTGTCAGTGGAGAGGGTGAAGGTGATGCAACATACGGAAAACTTA
CCCTTAAATTTATTTGCACTACTGGAAAACTACCTGTTCCATGGCCAACACTTGTCACTACTTTCGGTTA
TGGTGTTCAATGCTTTGCGAGATACCCAGATCATATGAAACAGCATGACTTTTTCAAGAGTGCCATGCCC
GAAGGTTATGTACAGGAAAGAACTATATTTTTCAAAGATGACGGGAACTACAAGACACGTGCTG
