>Addgene plasmid #59852 | pJK_proK3_eGFP | addgene partial sequence | sequence record 97619 | T7term 5'-GCTAGTTATTGCTCAGCGG-3'
CGGGCTTTGTTAGCAGCCGGATCTCAGTGGTGGTGGTGGTGGTGCTCGAGTTTGTATAGTTCATCCATGC
CATGTGTAATCCCAGCAGCTGTTACAAACTCAAGAAGGACCATGTGGTCTCTCTTTTCGTTGGGATCTTT
CGAAAGGGCAGATTGTGTGGACAGGTAATGGTTGTCTGGTAAAAGGACAGGGCCATCGCCAATTGGAGTA
TTTTGTTGATAATGGTCTGCTAGTTGAACGCTTCCATCTTCAATGTTGTGTCTAATTTTGAAGTTAACTT
TGATTCCATTCTTTTGTTTGTCTGCCATGATGTATACATTGTGTGAGTTATAGTTGTATTCCAATTTGTG
TCCAAGAATGTTTCCATCTTCTTTAAAATCAATACCTTTTAACTCGATTCTATTAACAAGGGTATCACCT
TCAAACTTGACTTCAGCACGTGTCTTGTAGTTCCCGTCATCTTTGAAAAATATAGTTCTTTCCTGTACAT
AACCTTCGGGCATGGCACTCTTGAAAAAGTCATGCTGTTTCATATGATCTGGGTATCTCGCAAAGCATTG
AACACCATAACCGAAAGTAGTGACAAGTGTTGGCCATGGAACAGGTAGTTTTCCAGTAGTGCAAATAAAT
TTAAGGGTAAGTTTTCCGTATGTTGCATCACCTTCACCCTCTCCACTGACAG
